>Addgene plasmid #114387 | pPN10-gDM1d | addgene full sequence | sequence record 225153 | Addgene NGS Result
TAAAGGAACCAATTCAGTCGACTGGATCCGGTACCAAGGTCGGGCAGGAAGAGGGCCTATTTCCCATGAT
TCCTTCATATTTGCATATACGATACAAGGCTGTTAGAGAGATAATTAGAATTAATTTGACTGTAAACACA
AAGATATTAGTACAAAATACGTGACGTAGAAAGTAATAATTTCTTGGGTAGTTTGCAGTTTTAAAATTAT
GTTTTAAAATGGACTATCATATGCTTACCGTAACTTGAAAGTATTTCGATTTCTTGGCTTTATATATCTT
GTGGAAAGGACGAAACACCGCACCTATCGTTGGTTCGCAGTTTTAGAGCTAGAAATAGCAAGTTAAAATA
AGGCTAGTCCGTTATCAACTTGAAAAAGTGGCACCGAGTCGGTGCTTTTTTTCTAGACCCAGCTTTCTTG
TACAAAGTTGGCATTAAAGGGCGAATTCCAGCACACTGGCGGCCGTTACTAGTGGATCCGAGCTCGGTAC
CAAGCTTGATGCATAGCTTGAGTATTCTATAGTGTCACCTAAATAGCTTGGCGTAATCATGGTCATAGCT
GTTTCCTGTGTGAAATTGTTATCCGCTCACAATTCCACACAACATACGAGCCGGAAGCATAAAGTGTAAA
GCCTGGGGTGCCTAATGAGTGAGCTAACTCACATTAATTGCGTTGCGCTCACTGCCCGCTTTCCAGTCGG
GAAACCTGTCGTGCCAGCTGCATTAATGAATCGGCCAACGCGCGGGGAGAGGCGGTTTGCGTATTGGGCG
CTCTTCCGCTTCCTCGCTCACTGACTCGCTGCGCTCGGTCGTTCGGCTGCGGCGAGCGGTATCAGCTCAC
TCAAAGGCGGTAATACGGTTATCCACAGAATCAGGGGATAACGCAGGAAAGAACATGTGAGCAAAAGGCC
AGCAAAAGGCCAGGAACCGTAAAAAGGCCGCGTTGCTGGCGTTTTTCCATAGGCTCCGCCCCCCTGACGA
GCATCACAAAAATCGACGCTCAAGTCAGAGGTGGCGAAACCCGACAGGACTATAAAGATACCAGGCGTTT
CCCCCTGGAAGCTCCCTCGTGCGCTCTCCTGTTCCGACCCTGCCGCTTACCGGATACCTGTCCGCCTTTC
TCCCTTCGGGAAGCGTGGCGCTTTCTCATAGCTCACGCTGTAGGTATCTCAGTTCGGTGTAGGTCGTTCG
CTCCAAGCTGGGCTGTGTGCACGAACCCCCCGTTCAGCCCGACCGCTGCGCCTTATCCGGTAACTATCGT
CTTGAGTCCAACCCGGTAAGACACGACTTATCGCCACTGGCAGCAGCCACTGGTAACAGGATTAGCAGAG
CGAGGTATGTAGGCGGTGCTACAGAGTTCTTGAAGTGGTGGCCTAACTACGGCTACACTAGAAGAACAGT
ATTTGGTATCTGCGCTCTGCTGAAGCCAGTTACCTTCGGAAAAAGAGTTGGTAGCTCTTGATCCGGCAAA
CAAACCACCGCTGGTAGCGGTGGTTTTTTTGTTTGCAAGCAGCAGATTACGCGCAGAAAAAAAGGATCTC
AAGAAGATCCTTTGATCTTTTCTACGGGGTCTGACGCTCAGTGGAACGAAAACTCACGTTAAGGGATTTT
GGTCATGAGATTATCAAAAAGGATCTTCACCTAGATCCTTTTAAATTAAAAATGAAGTTTTAGCACGTGT
CAGTCCTGCTCCTCGGCCACGAAGTGCACGCAGTTGCCGGCCGGGTCGCGCAGGGCGAACTCCCGCCCCC
ACGGCTGCTCGCCGATCTCGGTCATGGCCGGCCCGGAGGCGTCCCGGAAGTTCGTGGACACGACCTCCGA
CCACTCGGCGTACAGCTCGTCCAGGCCGCGCACCCACACCCAGGCCAGGGTGTTGTCCGGCACCACCTGG
TCCTGGACCGCGCTGATGAACAGGGTCACGTCGTCCCGGACCACACCGGCGAAGTCGTCCTCCACGAAGT
CCCGGGAGAACCCGAGCCGGTCGGTCCAGAACTCGACCGCTCCGGCGACGTCGCGCGCGGTGAGCACCGG
AACGGCACTGGTCAACTTGGCCATGGTGGCCCTCCTCACGTGCTATTATTGAAGCATTTATCAGGGTTAT
TGTCTCATGAGCGGATACATATTTGAATGTATTTAGAAAAATAAACAAATAGGGGTTCCGCGCACATTTC
CCCGAAAAGTGCCACCTGATGCGGTGTGAAATACCGCACAGATGCGTAAGGAGAAAATACCGCATCAGGA
AATTGTAAGCGTTAATAATTCAGAAGAACTCGTCAAGAAGGCGATAGAAGGCGATGCGCTGCGAATCGGG
AGCGGCGATACCGTAAAGCACGAGGAAGCGGTCAGCCCATTCGCCGCCAAGCTCTTCAGCAATATCACGG
GTAGCCAACGCTATGTCCTGATAGCGGTCCGCCACACCCAGCCGGCCACAGTCGATGAATCCAGAAAAGC
GGCCATTTTCCACCATGATATTCGGCAAGCAGGCATCGCCATGGGTCACGACGAGATCCTCGCCGTCGGG
CATGCTCGCCTTGAGCCTGGCGAACAGTTCGGCTGGCGCGAGCCCCTGATGCTCTTCGTCCAGATCATCC
TGATCGACAAGACCGGCTTCCATCCGAGTACGTGCTCGCTCGATGCGATGTTTCGCTTGGTGGTCGAATG
GGCAGGTAGCCGGATCAAGCGTATGCAGCCGCCGCATTGCATCAGCCATGATGGATACTTTCTCGGCAGG
AGCAAGGTGAGATGACAGGAGATCCTGCCCCGGCACTTCGCCCAATAGCAGCCAGTCCCTTCCCGCTTCA
GTGACAACGTCGAGCACAGCTGCGCAAGGAACGCCCGTCGTGGCCAGCCACGATAGCCGCGCTGCCTCGT
CTTGCAGTTCATTCAGGGCACCGGACAGGTCGGTCTTGACAAAAAGAACCGGGCGCCCCTGCGCTGACAG
CCGGAACACGGCGGCATCAGAGCAGCCGATTGTCTGTTGTGCCCAGTCATAGCCGAATAGCCTCTCCACC
CAAGCGGCCGGAGAACCTGCGTGCAATCCATCTTGTTCAATCATGCGAAACGATCCTCATCCTGTCTCTT
GATCAGAGCTTGATCCCCTGCGCCATCAGATCCTTGGCGGCAAGAAAGCCATCCAGTTTACTTTGCAGGG
CTTCCCAACCTTACCAGAGGGCGCCCCAGCTGGCAATTCCGGTTCGCTTGCTGTCCATAAAACCGCCCAG
TCTAGCTATCGCCATGTAAGCCCACTGCAAGCTACCTGCTTTCTCTTTGCGCTTGCGTTTTCCCTTGTCC
AGATAGCCCAGTAGCTGACATTCATCCGGGGTCAGCACCGTTTCTGCGGACTGGCTTTCTACGTGAAAAG
GATCTAGGTGAAGATCCTTTTTGATAATCTCATGCCTGACATTTATATTCCCCAGAACATCAGGTTAATG
GCGTTTTTGATGTCATTTTCGCGGTGGCTGAGATCAGCCACTTCTTCCCCGATAACGGAGACCGGCACAC
TGGCCATATCGGTGGTCATCATGCGCCAGCTTTCATCCCCGATATGCACCACCGGGTAAAGTTCACGGGA
GACTTTATCTGACAGCAGACGTGCACTGGCCAGGGGGATCACCATCCGTCGCCCCGGCGTGTCAATAATA
TCACTCTGTACATCCACAAACAGACGATAACGGCTCTCTCTTTTATAGGTGTAAACCTTAAACTGCCGTA
CGTATAGGCTGCGCAACTGTTGGGAAGGGCGATCGGTGCGGGCCTCTTCGCTATTACGCCAGCTGGCGAA
AGGGGGATGTGCTGCAAGGCGATTAAGTTGGGTAACGCCAGGGTTTTCCCAGTCACGACGTTGTAAAACG
ACGGCCAGTGAATTGTAATACGACTCACTATAGGGCGAATTGGGCCCTCTAGATGCATGCTCGAGGCAGT
GAAAAAAATGCTTTATTTGTGAAATTTGTGATGCTATTGCTTTATTTGTAACCATTATAAGCTGCAATAA
ACAAGTTAACAACAACAATTGCATTCATTTTATGTTTCAGGTTCAGGGGGAGGTGTGGGAGGTTTTTTAA
AGCAAGTAAAACCTCTACAAATGTGGTATGGCTGATTATGATCCTCTAGAGTCGGTGGGCCTCGGGGGCG
GGTGCGGGGTCGGCGGGGCCGCCCCGGGTGGCTTCGGTCGGAGCCATGGGGTCGTGCGCTCCTTTCGGTC
GGGCGCTGCGGGTCGTGGGGCGGGCGTCAGGCACCGGGCTTGCGGGTCATGCACCAGGTGCGCGGTCCTT
CGGGCACCTCGACGTCGGCGGTGACGGTGAAGCCGAGCCGCTCGTAGAAGGGGAGGTTGCGGGGCGCGGA
GGTCTCCAGGAAGGCGGGCACCCCGGCGCGCTCGGCCGCCTCCACTCCGGGGAGCACGACGGCGCTGCCC
AGACCCTTGCCCTGGTGGTCGGGCGAGACGCCGACGGTGGCCAGGAACCACGCGGGCTCCTTGGGCCGGT
GCGGCGCCAGGAGGCCTTCCATCTGTTGCTGCGCGGCCAGCCGGGAACCGCTCAACTCGGCCATGCGCGG
GCCGATCTCGGCGAACACCGCCCCCGCTTCGACGCTCTCCGGCGTGGTCCAGACCGCCACCGCGGCGCCG
TCGTCCGCGACCCACACCTTGCCGATGTCGAGCCCGACGCGCGTGAGGAAGAGTTCTTGCAGCTCGGTGA
CCCGCTCGATGTGGCGGTCCGGGTCGACGGTGTGGCGCGTGGCGGGGTAGTCGGCGAACGCGGCGGCGAG
GGTGCGTACGGCCCGGGGGACGTCGTCGCGGGTGGCGAGGCGCACCGTGGGCTTGTACTCGGTCATGGAA
GGTCGTCTCCTTGTGAGGGGTCAGGGGCGTGGGTCAGGGGATGGTGGCGGCACCGGTCGTGGCGGCCGAC
CTGCAGGCATGCAAGCTAGCTTTTTGCAAAAGCCTAGGCCTCCAAAAAAGCCTCCTCACTACTTCTGGAA
TAGCTCAGAGGCCGAGGCGGCCTCGGCCTCTGCATAAATAAAAAAAATTAGTCAGCCATGGGGCGGAGAA
TGGGCGGAACTGGGCGGAGTTAGGGGCGGGATGGGCGGAGTTAGGGGCGGGACTATGGTTGCTGACTAAT
TGAGATGCATGCTTTGCATACTTCTGCCTGCTGGGGAGCCTGGGGACTTTCCACACCTGGTTGCTGACTA
ATTGAGATGCATGCTTTGCATACTTCTGCCTGCTGGGGAGCCTGGGGACTTTCCACACCCTAACTGACAC
ACTCGAGCGGCCGCCAGTGTGATGGATATCTGCAGAATTCGCCCTTTGTACAAAAAAGCAGGCTT
Features (pLannotate 1.2.2; 24 found; start..end, strand, type, name):
     51..291     +  promoter       U6 promoter: RNA polymerase III promoter for human U6 snRNA
    320..395     +  misc_RNA       gRNA scaffold: guide RNA scaffold for the Streptococcus pyogenes CRISPR/Cas9 system
    407..428     -  protein_bind   attB2 (fragment): mutant version of attB; recombination site for the Gateway® BP reaction BP Clonase™
    516..534     -  promoter       SP6 promoter: promoter for bacteriophage SP6 RNA polymerase
    576..592     -  protein_bind   lac operator: The lac repressor binds to the lac operator to inhibit transcription in E. coli. This inhibition can be relieved by adding lactose or isopropyl-β-D-thiogalactopyranoside (IPTG). lac repressor encoded by lacI
    600..630     -  promoter       lac promoter: promoter for the E. coli lac operon
    645..666     -  protein_bind   CAP binding site: CAP binding activates transcription in the presence of cAMP. E. coli catabolite activator protein
    679..771     -  CDS            lacI (fragment): lac repressor; lacI; The lac repressor binds to the lac operator to inhibit transcription in E. coli. This inhibition can be relieved by adding lactose or isopropyl-β-D-thiogalactopyranoside (IPTG).
    954..1542    -  rep_origin     ori: high-copy-number ColE1/pMB1/pBR322/pUC origin of replication
   1680..2054    -  CDS            BleoR: antibiotic-binding protein; Sh ble from Streptoalloteichus hindustanus; confers resistance to bleomycin, phleomycin, and Zeocin™
   2074..2162    -  promoter       AmpR promoter (fragment): bla
   2189..2239    +  misc_feature   bom (fragment): basis of mobility region from pBR322
   2260..3054    -  CDS            NeoR/KanR: aminoglycoside phosphotransferase from Tn5; aph(3')-II (or nptII); confers resistance to neomycin, kanamycin, and G418 (Geneticin®)
   3086..3355    -  CDS            tnpA (fragment): TN5P_ECOLX - Also known as tnp. Experimental evidence at protein level: Swiss-Prot protein existence level 1. Mediates transposition of transposon Tn5 by a 'cut and paste' mechanism. First, the monomeric transposase binds the 19 bp inverted DNA repeats flanking the transposon. Then, dimerization of the DNA- bound transposase creates a synaptic DNA complex. After nicking of the first DNA strand, excision of the transposon proceeds through a series of intermediates. The transposase then mediates the insertion of the transposon at a new site by strand transfer. The activity of the wild- type tran
   3403..3706    -  CDS            ccdB (fragment): CcdB, a bacterial toxin that poisons DNA gyrase; ccdB; Plasmids containing the ccdB gene cannot be propagated in standard E. coli strains.
   3716..3863    -  CDS            lacZα (fragment): LacZα fragment of β-galactosidase; lacZ fragment
   3866..3884    +  promoter       T7 promoter: promoter for bacteriophage T7 RNA polymerase
   3916..3997    -  polyA_signal   SV40 poly(A) signal: SV40 polyadenylation signal
   4020..4103    -  CDS            large T antigen (fragment): large T antigen from SV40 (simian virus 40)
   4112..4177    -  CDS            dmpM (fragment): DMPM_STRAD - Protein inferred from homology: Swiss-Prot protein existence level 3. From Streptomyces alboniger.
   4227..4826    -  CDS            PuroR: puromycin N-acetyltransferase; pac from Streptomyces alboniger; confers resistance to puromycin
   4897..4917    +  misc_feature   MCS (fragment): pUC18/19 multiple cloning site
   4923..5252    -  promoter       SV40 promoter: SV40 enhancer and early promoter
   5295..5314    +  protein_bind   attB1 (fragment): mutant version of attB; recombination site for the Gateway® BP reaction BP Clonase™
