[The description below was written by a language model from this plasmid's Addgene catalogue record and pLannotate feature annotations shown in this document.]
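Description:
pPN10-gDM1d is a CRISPR guide RNA expression plasmid built on the pPN10 backbone. It delivers a single Streptococcus pyogenes Cas9 guide directed against the 3' UTR of the human DMPK gene, the region that carries the CTG repeat expanded in myotonic dystrophy type 1. The feature table shows a human U6 RNA polymerase III promoter, then a short gap where the targeting spacer sits, and then the SpCas9 gRNA scaffold, so the complete guide is transcribed in mammalian cells. The plasmid encodes no Cas9, so the nuclease or nickase must come from a separate construct. Fragments of attB1 and attB2 flank the region, consistent with the recorded Gateway cloning method.

The plasmid replicates in E. coli from a high-copy ColE1/pUC-type origin and is selected with kanamycin through the Tn5 NeoR/KanR gene. A bleomycin/Zeocin resistance gene (BleoR) lies downstream of an AmpR promoter fragment. For mammalian selection, an SV40 enhancer/early promoter drives puromycin N-acetyltransferase and is terminated by an SV40 polyadenylation signal, which allows enrichment of transfected cells. The other annotations appear to be non-functional remnants of the parental cloning vectors. These include partial ccdB, lacZα, lacI and Tn5 transposase sequences, lac promoter/operator elements, and T7 and SP6 promoters.

The listed insert size roughly equals the full sequenced plasmid length, so it appears to describe the whole construct rather than the guide cassette alone. The associated work used Cas9 nickase to contract CAG/CTG repeats, and this guide targets Cas9 activity to the DMPK repeat locus.
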