Addgene plasmid #114387: pPN10-gDM1d
Purpose: pPN10 with gRNA for spCRISPR-Cas9 against the 3' UTR of the DMPK gene target: TGCGAACCAACGATAGGTG PAM: GGG
Depositing lab: Vincent Dion. Depositing organization: Universite de Lausanne (UNIL). Publication: Contracting CAG/CTG repeats using the CRISPR-Cas9 nickase. Cinesi C, Aeschbach L, Yang B, Dion V. Nat Commun. 2016 Nov 9;7:13272. doi: 10.1038/ncomms13272. PubMed 27827362.
Backbone
  Vector backbone: pPN10
  Backbone size w/o insert (bp): 5257
  Vector type: CRISPR
Growth in bacteria
  Bacterial resistance: Kanamycin, 50 μg/mL
  Growth temperature: 37°C
  Growth strain: DH5alpha
  Copy number: Unknown
Gene/Insert
  Gene/Insert name: gDM1d
  gRNA/shRNA sequence: TGCGAACCAACGATAGGTG
  Insert size (bp): 5316
  Cloning method: Gateway Cloning
Terms and licenses: Academic/Nonprofit Terms; Industry Terms: Not Available to Industry
How to cite: pPN10-gDM1d was a gift from Vincent Dion (Addgene plasmid # 114387 ; http://n2t.net/addgene:114387 ; RRID:Addgene_114387)
